>Addgene plasmid #169884 | pLKO.1P shACO1 | addgene full sequence | sequence record 332992 | Addgene NGS Result
GGCTCGAGGGGGTTGGGGTTGCGCCTTTTCCAAGGCAGCCCTGGGTTTGCGCAGGGACGCGGCTGCTCTG
GGCGTGGTTCCGGGAAACGCAGCGGCGCCGACCCTGGGTCTCGCACATTCTTCACGTCCGTTCGCAGCGT
CACCCGGATCTTCGCCGCTACCCTTGTGGGCCCCCCGGCGACGCTTCCTGCTCCGCCCCTAAGTCGGGAA
GGTTCCTTGCGGTTCGCGGCGTGCCGGACGTGACAAACGGAAGCCGCACGTCTCACTAGTACCCTCGCAG
ACGGACAGCGCCAGGGAGCAATGGCAGCGCGCCGACCGCGATGGGCTGTGGCCAATAGCGGCTGCTCAGC
AGGGCGCGCCGAGAGCAGCGGCCGGGAAGGGGCGGTGCGGGAGGCGGGGTGTGGGGCGGTAGTGTGGGCC
CTGTTCCTGCCCGCGCGGTGTTCCGCATTCTGCAAGCCTCCGGAGCGCACGTCGGCAGTCGGCTCCCTCG
TTGACCGAATCACCGACCTCTCTCCCCAGGGGGATCCACCGGAGCTTACCATGACCGAGTACAAGCCCAC
GGTGCGCCTCGCCACCCGCGACGACGTCCCCAGGGCCGTACGCACCCTCGCCGCCGCGTTCGCCGACTAC
CCCGCCACGCGCCACACCGTCGATCCGGACCGCCACATCGAGCGGGTCACCGAGCTGCAAGAACTCTTCC
TCACGCGCGTCGGGCTCGACATCGGCAAGGTGTGGGTCGCGGACGACGGCGCCGCGGTGGCGGTCTGGAC
CACGCCGGAGAGCGTCGAAGCGGGGGCGGTGTTCGCCGAGATCGGCCCGCGCATGGCCGAGTTGAGCGGT
TCCCGGCTGGCCGCGCAGCAACAGATGGAAGGCCTCCTGGCGCCGCACCGGCCCAAGGAGCCCGCGTGGT
TCCTGGCCACCGTCGGCGTCTCGCCCGACCACCAGGGCAAGGGTCTGGGCAGCGCCGTCGTGCTCCCCGG
AGTGGAGGCGGCCGAGCGCGCCGGGGTGCCCGCCTTCCTGGAGACCTCCGCGCCCCGCAACCTCCCCTTC
TACGAGCGGCTCGGCTTCACCGTCACCGCCGACGTCGAGGTGCCCGAAGGACCGCGCACCTGGTGCATGA
CCCGCAAGCCCGGTGCCTGACGCCCGCCCCACGACCCGCAGCGCCCGACCGAAAGGAGCGCACGACCCCA
TGCATCGGTACCTTTAAGACCAATGACTTACAAGGCAGCTGTAGATCTTAGCCACTTTTTAAAAGAAAAG
GGGGGACTGGAAGGGCTAATTCACTCCCAACGAAGACAAGATCTGCTTTTTGCTTGTACTGGGTCTCTCT
GGTTAGACCAGATCTGAGCCTGGGAGCTCTCTGGCTAACTAGGGAACCCACTGCTTAAGCCTCAATAAAG
CTTGCCTTGAGTGCTTCAAGTAGTGTGTGCCCGTCTGTTGTGTGACTCTGGTAACTAGAGATCCCTCAGA
CCCTTTTAGTCAGTGTGGAAAATCTCTAGCAGTAGTAGTTCATGTCATCTTATTATTCAGTATTTATAAC
TTGCAAAGAAATGAATATCAGAGAGTGAGAGGAACTTGTTTATTGCAGCTTATAATGGTTACAAATAAAG
CAATAGCATCACAAATTTCACAAATAAAGCATTTTTTTCACTGCATTCTAGTTGTGGTTTGTCCAAACTC
ATCAATGTATCTTATCATGTCTGGCTCTAGCTATCCCGCCCCTAACTCCGCCCATCCCGCCCCTAACTCC
GCCCAGTTCCGCCCATTCTCCGCCCCATGGCTGACTAATTTTTTTTATTTATGCAGAGGCCGAGGCCGCC
TCGGCCTCTGAGCTATTCCAGAAGTAGTGAGGAGGCTTTTTTGGAGGCCTAGGGACGTACCCAATTCGCC
CTATAGTGAGTCGTATTACGCGCGCTCACTGGCCGTCGTTTTACAACGTCGTGACTGGGAAAACCCTGGC
GTTACCCAACTTAATCGCCTTGCAGCACATCCCCCTTTCGCCAGCTGGCGTAATAGCGAAGAGGCCCGCA
CCGATCGCCCTTCCCAACAGTTGCGCAGCCTGAATGGCGAATGGG
[124 nt withheld, positions 2076-2199]
C
[91 nt withheld, positions 2201-2291]
A
[49 nt withheld, positions 2293-2341]
CCTTTGACGTTGGAGTCCACGTTCTTT
[37 nt withheld, positions 2369-2405]
ACCCTATCTCGGTCTATTCTTTTGATTTATAAGGGATTTTGCCGATTTCGGCCTATTGGTTAAAAAATGA
GCTGATTTAACAAAAATTTAACGCGAATTTTAACAAAATATTAACGCTTACAATTTAGGTGGCACTTTTC
GGGGAAATGTGCGCGGAACCCCTATTTGTTTATTTTTCTAAATACATTCAAATATGTATCCGCTCATGAG
ACAATAACCCTGATAAATGCTTCAATAATATTGAAAAAGGAAGAGTATGAGTATTCAACATTTCCGTGTC
GCCCTTATTCCCTTTTTTGCGGCATTTTGCCTTCCTGTTTTTGCTCACCCAGAAACGCTGGTGAAAGTAA
AAGATGCTGAAGATCAGTTGGGTGCACGAGTGGGTTACATCGAACTGGATCTCAACAGCGGTAAGATCCT
TGAGAGTTTTCGCCCCGAAGAACGTTTTCCAATGATGAGCACTTTTAAAGTTCTGCTATGTGGCGCGGTA
TTATCCCGTATTGACGCCGGGCAAGAGCAACTCGGTCGCCGCATACACTATTCTCAGAATGACTTGGTTG
AGTACTCACCAGTCACAGAAAAGCATCTTACGGATGGCATGACAGTAAGAGAATTATGCAGTGCTGCCAT
AACCATGAGTGATAACACTGCGGCCAACTTACTTCTGACAACGATCGGAGGACCGAAGGAGCTAACCGCT
TTTTTGCACAACATGGGGGATCATGTAACTCGCCTTGATCGTTGGGAACCGGAGCTGAATGAAGCCATAC
CAAACGACGAGCGTGACACCACGATGCCTGTAGCAATGGCAACAACGTTGCGCAAACTATTAACTGGCGA
ACTACTTACTCTAGCTTCCCGGCAACAATTAATAGACTGGATGGAGGCGGATAAAGTTGCAGGACCACTT
CTGCGCTCGGCCCTTCCGGCTGGCTGGTTTATTGCTGATAAATCTGGAGCCGGTGAGCGTGGGTCTCGCG
GTATCATTGCAGCACTGGGGCCAGATGGTAAGCCCTCCCGTATCGTAGTTATCTACACGACGGGGAGTCA
GGCAACTATGGATGAACGAAATAGACAGATCGCTGAGATAGGTGCCTCACTGATTAAGCATTGGTAACTG
TCAGACCAAGTTTACTCATATATACTTTAGATTGATTTAAAACTTCATTTTTAATTTAAAAGGATCTAGG
TGAAGATCCTTTTTGATAATCTCATGACCAAAATCCCTTAACGTGAGTTTTCGTTCCACTGAGCGTCAGA
CCCCGTAGAAAAGATCAAAGGATCTTCTTGAGATCCTTTTTTTCTGCGCGTAATCTGCTGCTTGCAAACA
AAAAAACCACCGCTACCAGCGGTGGTTTGTTTGCCGGATCAAGAGCTACCAACTCTTTTTCCGAAGGTAA
CTGGCTTCAGCAGAGCGCAGATACCAAATACTGTTCTTCTAGTGTAGCCGTAGTTAGGCCACCACTTCAA
GAACTCTGTAGCACCGCCTACATACCTCGCTCTGCTAATCCTGTTACCAGTGGCTGCTGCCAGTGGCGAT
AAGTCGTGTCTTACCGGGTTGGACTCAAGACGATAGTTACCGGATAAGGCGCAGCGGTCGGGCTGAACGG
GGGGTTCGTGCACACAGCCCAGCTTGGAGCGAACGACCTACACCGAACTGAGATACCTACAGCGTGAGCT
ATGAGAAAGCGCCACGCTTCCCGAAGGGAGAAAGGCGGACAGGTATCCGGTAAGCGGCAGGGTCGGAACA
GGAGAGCGCACGAGGGAGCTTCCAGGGGGAAACGCCTGGTATCTTTATAGTCCTGTCGGGTTTCGCCACC
TCTGACTTGAGCGTCGATTTTTGTGATGCTCGTCAGGGGGGCGGAGCCTATGGAAAAACGCCAGCAACGC
GGCCTTTTTACGGTTCCTGGCCTTTTGCTGGCCTTTTGCTCACATGTTCTTTCCTGCGTTATCCCCTGAT
TCTGTGGATAACCGTATTACCGCCTTTGAGTGAGCTGATACCGCTCGCCGCAGCCGAACGACCGAGCGCA
GCGAGTCAGTGAGCGAGGAAGCGGAAGAGCGCCCAATACGCAAACCGCCTCTCCCCGCGCGTTGGCCGAT
TCATTAATGCAGCTGGCACGACAGGTTTCCCGACTGGAAAGCGGGCAGTGAGCGCAACGCAATTAATGTG
AGTTAGCTCACTCATTAGGCACCCCAGGCTTTACACTTTATGCTTCCGGCTCGTATGTTGTGTGGAATTG
TGAGCGGATAACAATTTCACACAGGAAACAGCTATGACCATGATTACGCCAAGCGCGCAATTAACCCTCA
CTAAAGGGAACAAAAGCTGGAGCTGCAAGCTTAATGTAGTCTTATGCAATACTCTTGTAGTCTTGCAACA
TGGTAACGATGAGTTAGCAACATGCCTTACAAGGAGAGAAAAAGCACCGTGCATGCCGATTGGTGGAAGT
AAGGTGGTACGATCGTGCCTTATTAGGAAGGCAACAGACGGGTCTGACATGGATTGGACGAACCACTGAA
TTGCCGCATTGCAGAGATATTGTATTTAAGTGCCTAGCTCGATACATAAACGGGTCTCTCTGGTTAGACC
AGATCTGAGCCTGGGAGCTCTCTGGCTAACTAGGGAACCCACTGCTTAAGCCTCAATAAAGCTTGCCTTG
AGTGCTTCAAGTAGTGTGTGCCCGTCTGTTGTGTGACTCTGGTAACTAGAGATCCCTCAGACCCTTTTAG
TCAGTGTGGAAAATCTCTAGCAGTGGCGCCCGAACAGGGACTTGAAAGCGAAAGGGAAACCAGAGGAGCT
CTCTCGACGCAGGACTCGGCTTGCTGAAGCGCGCACGGCAAGAGGCGAGGGGCGGCGACTGGTGAGTACG
CCAAAAATTTTGACTAGCGGAGGCTAGAAGGAGAGAGATGGGTGCGAGAGCGTCAGTATTAAGCGGGGGA
GAATTAGATCGCGATGGGAAAAAATTCGGTTAAGGCCAGGGGGAAAGAAAAAATATAAATTAAAACATAT
AGTATGGGCAAGCAGGGAGCTAGAACGATTCGCAGTTAATCCTGGCCTGTTAGAAACATCAGAAGGCTGT
AGACAAATACTGGGACAGCTACAACCATCCCTTCAGACAGGATCAGAAGAACTTAGATCATTATATAATA
CAGTAGCAACCCTCTATTGTGTGCATCAAAGGATAGAGATAAAAGACACCAAGGAAGCTTTAGACAAGAT
AGAGGAAGAGCAAAACAAAAGTAAGACCACCGCACAGCAAGCGGCCGCTGATCTTCAGACCTGGAGGAGG
AGATATGAGGGACAATTGGAGAAGTGAATTATATAAATATAAAGTAGTAAAAATTGAACCATTAGGAGTA
GCACCCACCAAGGCAAAGAGAAGAGTGGTGCAGAGAGAAAAAAGAGCAGTGGGAATAGGAGCTTTGTTCC
TTGGGTTCTTGGGAGCAGCAGGAAGCACTATGGGCGCAGCGTCAATGACGCTGACGGTACAGGCCAGACA
ATTATTGTCTGGTATAGTGCAGCAGCAGAACAATTTGCTGAGGGCTATTGAGGCGCAACAGCATCTGTTG
CAACTCACAGTCTGGGGCATCAAGCAGCTCCAGGCAAGAATCCTGGCTGTGGAAAGATACCTAAAGGATC
AACAGCTCCTGGGGATTTGGGGTTGCTCTGGAAAACTCATTTGCACCACTGCTGTGCCTTGGAATGCTAG
TTGGAGTAATAAATCTCTGGAACAGATTTGGAATCACACGACCTGGATGGAGTGGGACAGAGAAATTAAC
AATTACACAAGCTTAATACACTCCTTAATTGAAGAATCGCAAAACCAGCAAGAAAAGAATGAACAAGAAT
TATTGGAATTAGATAAATGGGCAAGTTTGTGGAATTGGTTTAACATAACAAATTGGCTGTGGTATATAAA
ATTATTCATAATGATAGTAGGAGGCTTGGTAGGTTTAAGAATAGTTTTTGCTGTACTTTCTATAGTGAAT
AGAGTTAGGCAGGGATATTCACCATTATCGTTTCAGACCCACCTCCCAACCCCGAGGGGACCCGACAGGC
CCGAAGGAATAGAAGAAGAAGGTGGAGAGAGAGACAGAGACAGATCCATTCGATTAGTGAACGGATCTCG
ACGGTATCGATCACGAGACTAGCCTCGAGCGGCCGCCCCCTTCACCGAGGGCCTATTTCCCATGATTCCT
TCATATTTGCATATACGATACAAGGCTGTTAGAGAGATAATTGGAATTAATTTGACTGTAAACACAAAGA
TATTAGTACAAAATACGTGACGTAGAAAGTAATAATTTCTTGGGTAGTTTGCAGTTTTAAAATTATGTTT
TAAAATGGACTATCATATGCTTACCGTAACTTGAAAGTATTTCGATTTCTTGGCTTTATATATCTTGTGG
AAAGGACGAAACACCGGCCAGGAAAGAAATTCTTCAATCTCGAGATTGAAGAATTTCTTTCCTGGTTTTT
GAATTCTCGACCTCGAGACAAATGGCAGTATTCATCCACAATTTTAAAAGAAAAGGGGGGATTGGGGGGT
ACAGTGCAGGGGAAAGAATAGTAGACATAATAGCAACAGACATACAAACTAAAGAATTACAAAAACAAAT
TACAAAAATTCAAAATTTTCGGGTTTATTACAGGGACAGCAGAGATCCACTTTGGCCGC
Features (pLannotate 1.2.2; 25 found; start..end, strand, type, name):
      9..519     +  promoter       hPGK promoter: human phosphoglycerate kinase 1 promoter
    541..1140    +  CDS            PuroR: puromycin N-acetyltransferase; pac from Streptomyces alboniger; confers resistance to puromycin
   1183..1266    +  CDS            nef (fragment): NEF_HV1Z2 - Experimental evidence at protein level: Swiss-Prot protein existence level 1. Extracellular Nef protein targets CD4(+) T-lymphocytes for apoptosis by interacting with CXCR4 surface receptors. From Human immunodeficiency virus type 1 group M subtype D (isolate Z2/CDC-Z34) (HIV-1).
   1268..1501    +  LTR            3' LTR (ΔU3): self-inactivating 3' long terminal repeat (LTR) from HIV-1
   1573..1694    +  polyA_signal   SV40 poly(A) signal: SV40 polyadenylation signal
   1734..1869    +  rep_origin     SV40 ori: SV40 origin of replication
   1890..1908    -  promoter       T7 promoter: promoter for bacteriophage T7 RNA polymerase
   1916..2071    +  CDS            lacZα (fragment): LacZα fragment of β-galactosidase; lacZ fragment
   2076..2504    +  rep_origin     f1 ori (sequence partly withheld): f1 bacteriophage origin of replication; arrow indicates direction of (+) strand synthesis
   2557..2661    +  promoter       AmpR promoter: bla
   2662..3522    +  CDS            AmpR: β-lactamase; bla; confers resistance to ampicillin, carbenicillin, and related antibiotics
   3693..4281    +  rep_origin     ori: high-copy-number ColE1/pMB1/pBR322/pUC origin of replication
   4464..4556    +  CDS            lacI (fragment): lac repressor; lacI; The lac repressor binds to the lac operator to inhibit transcription in E. coli. This inhibition can be relieved by adding lactose or isopropyl-β-D-thiogalactopyranoside (IPTG).
   4569..4590    +  protein_bind   CAP binding site: CAP binding activates transcription in the presence of cAMP. E. coli catabolite activator protein
   4605..4635    +  promoter       lac promoter: promoter for the E. coli lac operon
   4643..4659    +  protein_bind   lac operator: The lac repressor binds to the lac operator to inhibit transcription in E. coli. This inhibition can be relieved by adding lactose or isopropyl-β-D-thiogalactopyranoside (IPTG). lac repressor encoded by lacI
   4704..4722    +  promoter       T3 promoter: promoter for bacteriophage T3 RNA polymerase
   4750..4976    +  promoter       RSV promoter: Rous sarcoma virus enhancer/promoter
   4977..5157    +  LTR            5' LTR (truncated): truncated 5' long terminal repeat (LTR) from HIV-1
   5204..5329    +  misc_feature   HIV-1 Ψ: packaging signal of human immunodeficiency virus type 1
   5313..5676    +  CDS            HIV-1 gag (fragment): gag protein from human immunodeficiency virus 1; gag
   5822..6055    +  misc_feature   RRE: The Rev response element (RRE) of HIV-1 allows for Rev-dependent mRNA export from the nucleus to the cytoplasm.
   6432..6532    +  CDS            Rev (fragment): human immunodeficiency virus 1 (HIV-1) Rev protein; rev; enhances nuclear export of unspliced and incompletely spliced viral mRNAs
   6582..6822    +  promoter       U6 promoter: RNA polymerase III promoter for human U6 snRNA
   6927..7044    +  misc_feature   cPPT/CTS: central polypurine tract and central termination sequence of HIV-1
