[The description below was written by a language model from this plasmid's Addgene catalogue record and pLannotate feature annotations shown in this document.]
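Description:
pLKO.1P shACO1 is a lentiviral RNAi plasmid built on the pLKO.1 puro backbone from the Broad Institute's shRNA library platform, carrying a short hairpin RNA designed to suppress human ACO1. The catalogue lists a 21-nucleotide targeting sequence corresponding to a TRC library clone. The sequenced record is 7,084 nt, close to the roughly 7.2 kb stated for the vector. In bacteria the plasmid is maintained through a ColE1/pUC-type origin and selected with ampicillin via the β-lactamase gene. The catalogue describes it as low copy, even though the annotated origin is of the high-copy type. An f1 origin and remnants of a lac/T3/T7 cloning region are also present as backbone carry-over.

The transfer cassette follows a third-generation, self-inactivating design. An RSV promoter fused to a truncated HIV-1 5' LTR drives Tat-independent production of the genomic RNA in packaging cells. It is followed by the Ψ packaging signal with a gag fragment, the Rev response element for nuclear export of the unspliced RNA, and a cPPT/CTS element that aids nuclear import in target cells. The hairpin itself is not annotated in the feature table, but the gap between the human U6 RNA polymerase III promoter and the cPPT/CTS is where an shRNA under U6 control would be expected to sit. Downstream, the human PGK promoter expresses puromycin N-acetyltransferase so that transduced mammalian cells can be selected with puromycin. The ΔU3 3' LTR inactivates the viral promoter after integration. The construct is used to generate stable ACO1 knockdown, and the associated publication concerns iron-sulfur cluster sensing, iron homeostasis and ferroptosis sensitivity.
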