Addgene plasmid #169884: pLKO.1P shACO1
Purpose: Suppress ACO1
Depositing lab: Richard Possemato. Depositing organization: NYU Grossman School of Medicine. Publication: Iron-sulfur cluster deficiency can be sensed by IRP2 and regulates iron homeostasis and sensitivity to ferroptosis independent of IRP1 and FBXL5. Terzi EM, Sviderskiy VO, Alvarez SW, Whiten GC, Possemato R. Sci Adv. 2021 May 26;7(22). pii: 7/22/eabg4302. doi: 10.1126/sciadv.abg4302. Print 2021 May. PubMed 34039609.
Backbone
  Vector backbone: pLKO.1p
  Backbone manufacturer: Broad Institute
  Backbone size w/o insert (bp): 7200
  Total vector size (bp): 7200
  Vector type: Lentiviral, RNAi
  Selectable markers: Puromycin
Growth in bacteria
  Bacterial resistance: Ampicillin, 100 μg/mL
  Growth temperature: 37°C
  Growth strain: NEB Stable
  Copy number: Low Copy
Gene/Insert
  Gene/Insert name: shRNA against ACO1
  Species: H. sapiens (human), Synthetic
  Insert size (bp): 21
Terms and licenses: Academic/Nonprofit Terms; Industry Terms: Not Available to Industry
Depositor comments: TRCN0000056553 - CCAGGAAAGAAATTCTTCAAT
How to cite: pLKO.1P shACO1 was a gift from Richard Possemato (Addgene plasmid # 169884 ; http://n2t.net/addgene:169884 ; RRID:Addgene_169884)
